Addgene plasmid #202835: SVA-lncRNA AK057321 shRNA 1A scramble control
Purpose: Lentiviral vector that expresses a scrambled control shRNA for SVA-lncRNA AK057321 shRNA 1A
Depositing lab: Matthew Anderson. Depositing organization: Beth Israel Deaconess Medical Center. Publication: Hominoid SVA-lncRNA AK057321 targets human-specific SVA retrotransposons in SCN8A and CDK5RAP2 to initiate neuronal maturation. Nadler MJS, Chang W, Ozkaynak E, Huo Y, Nong Y, Boillot M, Johnson M, Moreno A, Matthew P Anderson. Commun Biol. 2023 Mar 30;6(1):347. doi: 10.1038/s42003-023-04683-8. PubMed 36997626.
Backbone
  Vector backbone: pLVX
  Backbone manufacturer: Clonetech
  Backbone size w/o insert (bp): 8995
  Total vector size (bp): 9060
  Modifications to backbone: The CMV promoter in pLVX-shRNA2-mcherry was excised with BamHI and AgeI digestion and replaced with the UbC promoter, P2A, the zeomycin resistance gene and T2A in frame with mcherry using NEBuilder HiFi DNA Assembly (NEB). UbC, P2A, and T2A sequences were PCR-amplified from pLV-TetO-hNGN2-eGFP-Puro (Addgene #79823) and the zeocin resistance gene sequence was amplified by PCR from FRT-Em7-Zeo-FRT plasmid (Thermo Fisher).
  Vector type: Mammalian Expression, Lentiviral
Growth in bacteria
  Bacterial resistance: Ampicillin, 100 μg/mL
  Growth temperature: 37°C
  Growth strain: NEB Stable
  Copy number: Unknown
Gene/Insert
  Gene/Insert name: pLVX-SVA-lncRNA shRNA 1A scramble control
  Species: H. sapiens (human)
  Promoter: U6
  Cloning method: Restriction Enzyme; 5′ cloning site BamHI (not destroyed); 3′ cloning site EcoRI (not destroyed)
  Sequencing primers: 5′ whole plasmid sequencing; 3′ whole plasmid sequencing
Terms and licenses: Academic/Nonprofit Terms; Industry Terms: Not Available to Industry
Depositor comments: Scramble shRNA control sequence for pLVX-SVA-lncRNA shRNA 1A (202834).
How to cite: SVA-lncRNA AK057321 shRNA 1A scramble control was a gift from Matthew Anderson (Addgene plasmid # 202835 ; http://n2t.net/addgene:202835 ; RRID:Addgene_202835)
