[The description below was written by a language model from this plasmid's Addgene catalogue record and pLannotate feature annotations shown in this document.]
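Description:
SVA-lncRNA AK057321 shRNA 1A scramble control is a 9,060 bp HIV-1-based lentiviral shRNA vector built on a modified pLVX-shRNA2-mCherry backbone. It is propagated in E. coli through a high-copy ColE1/pUC-type origin and selected with ampicillin via the β-lactamase gene. The lentiviral portion is bounded by two HIV-1 LTR elements, with adjacent sequence annotated as nef fragments. It contains the Ψ packaging signal with a partial gag sequence, the Rev response element for Rev-dependent nuclear export of the genomic RNA, and the cPPT/CTS. A WPRE sits upstream of the 3′ LTR to enhance transcript expression.

The payload consists of two expression units. A human U6 RNA polymerase III promoter drives a short hairpin cloned between BamHI and EcoRI sites. Here the hairpin is a scrambled version of shRNA 1A directed against the human SVA-lncRNA AK057321, so it serves as the non-targeting control for the matching knockdown construct. The hairpin itself is too short to appear in the feature table, but it fits in the gap between the U6 and UbC promoters. Downstream, the original CMV promoter was replaced by the human ubiquitin C promoter. According to the record, this is followed by P2A, the zeocin resistance gene (ble) and T2A in frame with mCherry. Transduced mammalian cells can therefore be both selected with zeocin and identified by red fluorescence from a single transcript. The 2A peptides are not annotated individually, though the spacing around ble and mCherry is consistent with them. The construct was used alongside the targeting shRNA in work on the role of this hominoid lncRNA in neuronal maturation.
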