Features (pLannotate 1.2.2; 22 found; start..end, strand, type, name):
    696..800     -  promoter       AmpR promoter: bla
    848..982     +  polyA_signal   SV40 poly(A) signal: SV40 polyadenylation signal
   1149..1478    +  CDS            nef (fragment): NEF_HV1BR - Experimental evidence at protein level: Swiss-Prot protein existence level 1. Extracellular Nef protein targets CD4(+) T-lymphocytes for apoptosis by interacting with CXCR4 surface receptors (PubMed:14990729). From Human immunodeficiency virus type 1 group M subtype B (isolate BRU/LAI) (HIV-1).
   1526..1783    +  LTR            5' LTR (truncated): truncated 5' long terminal repeat (LTR) from HIV-1
   1830..1955    +  misc_feature   HIV-1 Ψ: packaging signal of human immunodeficiency virus type 1
   1939..2277    +  CDS            HIV-1 gag (fragment): gag protein from human immunodeficiency virus 1; gag
   2452..2685    +  misc_feature   RRE: The Rev response element (RRE) of HIV-1 allows for Rev-dependent mRNA export from the nucleus to the cytoplasm.
   3062..3162    +  CDS            Rev (fragment): human immunodeficiency virus 1 (HIV-1) Rev protein; rev; enhances nuclear export of unspliced and incompletely spliced viral mRNAs
   3177..3292    +  misc_feature   cPPT/CTS: central polypurine tract and central termination sequence of HIV-1 (lacking the first T)
   3345..3585    +  promoter       U6 promoter: RNA polymerase III promoter for human U6 snRNA
   3686..4897    +  promoter       UbC promoter: human ubiquitin C promoter
   4973..5344    +  CDS            ble: BLE_STRHI - Experimental evidence at protein level: Swiss-Prot protein existence level 1. Binding protein with a strong affinity to the bleomycin family of antibiotics. From Streptoalloteichus hindustanus.
   5435..6145    +  CDS            mCherry: monomeric derivative of DsRed fluorescent protein (Shaner et al., 2004) mammalian codon-optimized
   6178..6766    +  misc_feature   WPRE: woodchuck hepatitis virus posttranscriptional regulatory element
   6783..7301    +  CDS            nef (fragment): NEF_HV1BR - Experimental evidence at protein level: Swiss-Prot protein existence level 1. Extracellular Nef protein targets CD4(+) T-lymphocytes for apoptosis by interacting with CXCR4 surface receptors (PubMed:14990729). From Human immunodeficiency virus type 1 group M subtype B (isolate BRU/LAI) (HIV-1).
   7349..7606    +  LTR            5' LTR (truncated): truncated 5' long terminal repeat (LTR) from HIV-1
   7758..7774    -  protein_bind   lac operator: The lac repressor binds to the lac operator to inhibit transcription in E. coli. This inhibition can be relieved by adding lactose or isopropyl-β-D-thiogalactopyranoside (IPTG). lac repressor encoded by lacI
   7782..7812    -  promoter       lac promoter: promoter for the E. coli lac operon
   7827..7848    -  protein_bind   CAP binding site: CAP binding activates transcription in the presence of cAMP. E. coli catabolite activator protein
   7861..7953    -  CDS            lacI (fragment): lac repressor; lacI; The lac repressor binds to the lac operator to inhibit transcription in E. coli. This inhibition can be relieved by adding lactose or isopropyl-β-D-thiogalactopyranoside (IPTG).
   8136..8724    -  rep_origin     ori: high-copy-number ColE1/pMB1/pBR322/pUC origin of replication
   8895..695     -  CDS            AmpR (across the origin): β-lactamase; bla; confers resistance to ampicillin, carbenicillin, and related antibiotics
>Addgene plasmid #202835 | SVA-lncRNA AK057321 shRNA 1A scramble control | addgene full sequence | sequence record 399650 | Addgene NGS Result
TTATCAGCAATAAACCAGCCAGCCGGAAGGGCCGAGCGCAGAAGTGGTCCTGCAACTTTATCCGCCTCCA
TCCAGTCTATTAATTGTTGCCGGGAAGCTAGAGTAAGTAGTTCGCCAGTTAATAGTTTGCGCAACGTTGT
TGCCATTGCTACAGGCATCGTGGTGTCACGCTCGTCGTTTGGTATGGCTTCATTCAGCTCCGGTTCCCAA
CGATCAAGGCGAGTTACATGATCCCCCATGTTGTGCAAAAAAGCGGTTAGCTCCTTCGGTCCTCCGATCG
TTGTCAGAAGTAAGTTGGCCGCAGTGTTATCACTCATGGTTATGGCAGCACTGCATAATTCTCTTACTGT
CATGCCATCCGTAAGATGCTTTTCTGTGACTGGTGAGTACTCAACCAAGTCATTCTGAGAATAGTGTATG
CGGCGACCGAGTTGCTCTTGCCCGGCGTCAATACGGGATAATACCGCGCCACATAGCAGAACTTTAAAAG
TGCTCATCATTGGAAAACGTTCTTCGGGGCGAAAACTCTCAAGGATCTTACCGCTGTTGAGATCCAGTTC
GATGTAACCCACTCGTGCACCCAACTGATCTTCAGCATCTTTTACTTTCACCAGCGTTTCTGGGTGAGCA
AAAACAGGAAGGCAAAATGCCGCAAAAAAGGGAATAAGGGCGACACGGAAATGTTGAATACTCATACTCT
TCCTTTTTCAATATTATTGAAGCATTTATCAGGGTTATTGTCTCATGAGCGGATACATATTTGAATGTAT
TTAGAAAAATAAACAAATAGGGGTTCCGCGCACATTTCCCCGAAAAGTGCCACCTGACGTCGACGGATCG
GGAGATCAACTTGTTTATTGCAGCTTATAATGGTTACAAATAAAGCAATAGCATCACAAATTTCACAAAT
AAAGCATTTTTTTCACTGCATTCTAGTTGTGGTTTGTCCAAACTCATCAATGTATCTTATCATGTCTGGA
TCAACTGGATAACTCAAGCTAACCAAAATCATCCCAAACTTCCCACCCCATACCCTATTACCACTGCCAA
TTACCTGTGGTTTCATTTACTCTAAACCTGTGATTCCTCTGAATTATTTTCATTTTAAAGAAATTGTATT
TGTTAAATATGTACTACAAACTTAGTAGTTGGAAGGGCTAATTCACTCCCAAAGAAGACAAGATATCCTT
GATCTGTGGATCTACCACACACAAGGCTACTTCCCTGATTAGCAGAACTACACACCAGGGCCAGGGGTCA
GATATCCACTGACCTTTGGATGGTGCTACAAGCTAGTACCAGTTGAGCCAGATAAGGTAGAAGAGGCCAA
TAAAGGAGAGAACACCAGCTTGTTACACCCTGTGAGCCTGCATGGGATGGATGACCCGGAGAGAGAAGTG
TTAGAGTGGAGGTTTGACAGCCGCCTAGCATTTCATCACGTGGCCCGAGAGCTGCATCCGGAGTACTTCA
AGAACTGCTGATATCGAGCTTGCTACAAGGGACTTTCCGCTGGGGACTTTCCAGGGAGGCGTGGCCTGGG
CGGGACTGGGGAGTGGCGAGCCCTCAGATCCTGCATATAAGCAGCTGCTTTTTGCCTGTACTGGGTCTCT
CTGGTTAGACCAGATCTGAGCCTGGGAGCTCTCTGGCTAACTAGGGAACCCACTGCTTAAGCCTCAATAA
AGCTTGCCTTGAGTGCTTCAAGTAGTGTGTGCCCGTCTGTTGTGTGACTCTGGTAACTAGAGATCCCTCA
GACCCTTTTAGTCAGTGTGGAAAATCTCTAGCAGTGGCGCCCGAACAGGGACTTGAAAGCGAAAGGGAAA
CCAGAGGAGCTCTCTCGACGCAGGACTCGGCTTGCTGAAGCGCGCACGGCAAGAGGCGAGGGGCGGCGAC
TGGTGAGTACGCCAAAAATTTTGACTAGCGGAGGCTAGAAGGAGAGAGATGGGTGCGAGAGCGTCAGTAT
TAAGCGGGGGAGAATTAGATCGCGATGGGAAAAAATTCGGTTAAGGCCAGGGGGAAAGAAAAAATATAAA
TTAAAACATATAGTATGGGCAAGCAGGGAGCTAGAACGATTCGCAGTTAATCCTGGCCTGTTAGAAACAT
CAGAAGGCTGTAGACAAATACTGGGACAGCTACAACCATCCCTTCAGACAGGATCAGAAGAACTTAGATC
ATTATATAATACAGTAGCAACCCTCTATTGTGTGCATCAAAGGATAGAGATAAAAGACACCAAGGAAGCT
TTAGACAAGATAGAGGAAGAGCAAAACAAAAGTAAGACCACCGCACAGCAAGCGGCCGGCCGCTGATCTT
CAGACCTGGAGGAGGAGATATGAGGGACAATTGGAGAAGTGAATTATATAAATATAAAGTAGTAAAAATT
GAACCATTAGGAGTAGCACCCACCAAGGCAAAGAGAAGAGTGGTGCAGAGAGAAAAAAGAGCAGTGGGAA
TAGGAGCTTTGTTCCTTGGGTTCTTGGGAGCAGCAGGAAGCACTATGGGCGCAGCGTCAATGACGCTGAC
GGTACAGGCCAGACAATTATTGTCTGGTATAGTGCAGCAGCAGAACAATTTGCTGAGGGCTATTGAGGCG
CAACAGCATCTGTTGCAACTCACAGTCTGGGGCATCAAGCAGCTCCAGGCAAGAATCCTGGCTGTGGAAA
GATACCTAAAGGATCAACAGCTCCTGGGGATTTGGGGTTGCTCTGGAAAACTCATTTGCACCACTGCTGT
GCCTTGGAATGCTAGTTGGAGTAATAAATCTCTGGAACAGATTTGGAATCACACGACCTGGATGGAGTGG
GACAGAGAAATTAACAATTACACAAGCTTAATACACTCCTTAATTGAAGAATCGCAAAACCAGCAAGAAA
AGAATGAACAAGAATTATTGGAATTAGATAAATGGGCAAGTTTGTGGAATTGGTTTAACATAACAAATTG
GCTGTGGTATATAAAATTATTCATAATGATAGTAGGAGGCTTGGTAGGTTTAAGAATAGTTTTTGCTGTA
CTTTCTATAGTGAATAGAGTTAGGCAGGGATATTCACCATTATCGTTTCAGACCCACCTCCCAACCCCGA
GGGGACCCGACAGGCCCGAAGGAATAGAAGAAGAAGGTGGAGAGAGAGACAGAGACAGATCCATTCGATT
AGTGAACGGATCTCGACGGTATCGCCTTTAAAAGAAAAGGGGGGATTGGGGGGTACAGTGCAGGGGAAAG
AATAGTAGACATAATAGCAACAGACATACAAACTAAAGAATTACAAAAACAAATTACAAAAATTCAAAAT
TTTCGGGTTTATTACAGGGACAGCAGAGATCCAGTTTATCGATCTGGGCAGGAAGAGGGCCTATTTCCCA
TGATTCCTTCATATTTGCATATACGATACAAGGCTGTTAGAGAGATAATTAGAATTAATTTGACTGTAAA
CACAAAGATATTAGTACAAAATACGTGACGTAGAAAGTAATAATTTCTTGGGTAGTTTGCAGTTTTAAAA
TTATGTTTTAAAATGGACTATCATATGCTTACCGTAACTTGAAAGTATTTCGATTTCTTGGCTTTATATA
TCTTGTGGAAAGGACGAGGATCCGGGATATTAAGTTTACACTTTCAAGAGAAGTGTAAACTTAATATCCC
TTTTTTACGCGTGAATTCGAATTAACCCGTGTCGGCTCCAGATCTGGCCTCCGCGCCGGGTTTTGGCGCC
TCCCGCGGGCGCCCCCCTCCTCACGGCGAGCGCTGCCACGTCAGACGAAGGGCGCAGCGAGCGTCCTGAT
CCTTCCGCCCGGACGCTCAGGACAGCGGCCCGCTGCTCATAAGACTCGGCCTTAGAACCCCAGTATCAGC
AGAAGGACATTTTAGGACGGGACTTGGGTGACTCTAGGGCACTGGTTTTCTTTCCAGAGAGCGGAACAGG
CGAGGAAAAGTAGTCCCTTCTCGGCGATTCTGCGGAGGGATCTCCGTGGGGCGGTGAACGCCGATGATTA
TATAAGGACGCGCCGGGTGTGGCACAGCTAGTTCCGTCGCAGCCGGGATTTGGGTCGCGGTTCTTGTTTG
TGGATCGCTGTGATCGTCACTTGGTGAGTAGCGGGCTGCTGGGCTGGCCGGGGCTTTCGTGGCCGCCGGG
CCGCTCGGTGGGACGGAAGCGTGTGGAGAGACCGCCAAGGGCTGTAGTCTGGGTCCGCGAGCAAGGTTGC
CCTGAACTGGGGGTTGGGGGGAGCGCAGCAAAATGGCGGCTGTTCCCGAGTCTTGAATGGAAGACGCTTG
TGAGGCGGGCTGTGAGGTCGTTGAAACAAGGTGGGGGGCATGGTGGGCGGCAAGAACCCAAGGTCTTGAG
GCCTTCGCTAATGCGGGAAAGCTCTTATTCGGGTGAGATGGGCTGGGGCACCATCTGGGGACCCTGACGT
GAAGTTTGTCACTGACTGGAGAACTCGGTTTGTCGTCTGTTGCGGGGGCGGCAGTTATGGCGGTGCCGTT
GGGCAGTGCACCCGTACCTTTGGGAGCGCGCGCCCTCGTCGTGTCGTGACGTCACCCGTTCTGTTGGCTT
ATAATGCAGGGTGGGGCCACCTGCCGGTAGGTGTGCGGTAGGCTTTTCTCCGTCGCAGGACGCAGGGTTC
GGGCCTAGGGTAGGCTCTCCTGAATCGACAGGCGCCGGACCTCTGGTGAGGGGAGGGATAAGTGAGGCGT
CAGTTTCTTTGGTCGGTTTTATGTACCTATCTTCTTAAGTAGCTGAAGCTCCGGTTTTGAACTATGCGCT
CGGGGTTGGCGAGTGTGTTTTGTGAAGTTTTTTAGGCACCTTTTGAAATGTAATCATTTGGGTCAATATG
TAATTTTCAGTGTTAGACTAGTAAATTGTCCGCTAAATTCTGGCCGTTTTTGGCTTTTTTGTTAGACTCT
GGCGCCACGAATTTCTCGCTACTCAAGCAGGCCGGTGATGTCGAGGAAAACCCTGGTCCTATGGTGTCTA
GAATGGCCAAGTTGACCAGTGCCGTTCCGGTGCTCACCGCGCGCGACGTCGCCGGAGCGGTCGAGTTCTG
GACCGACCGGCTCGGGTTCTCCCGGGACTTCGTGGAGGACGACTTCGCCGGTGTGGTCCGGGACGACGTG
ACCCTGTTCATCAGCGCGGTCCAGGACCAGGTGGTGCCGGACAACACCCTGGCCTGGGTGTGGGTGCGCG
GCCTGGACGAGCTGTACGCCGAGTGGTCGGAGGTCGTGTCCACGAACTTCCGGGACGCCTCCGGGCCGGC
CATGACCGAGATCGGCGAGCAGCCGTGGGGGCGGGAGTTCGCCCTGCGCGACCCGGCCGGCAACTGCGTG
CACTTCGTGGCCGAGGAGCAGGACGGTTCAGGGGAGGGAAGAGGTTCCCTGCTCACATGCGGAGACGTAG
AAGAGAATCCCGGACCCATGACCTCTAGAGAACCGGTCGCCACCATGGTGAGCAAGGGCGAGGAGGATAA
CATGGCCATCATCAAGGAGTTCATGCGCTTCAAGGTGCACATGGAGGGCTCCGTGAACGGCCACGAGTTC
GAGATCGAGGGCGAGGGCGAGGGCCGCCCCTACGAGGGCACCCAGACCGCCAAGCTGAAGGTGACCAAGG
GTGGCCCCCTGCCCTTCGCCTGGGACATCCTGTCCCCTCAGTTCATGTACGGCTCCAAGGCCTACGTGAA
GCACCCCGCCGACATCCCCGACTACTTGAAGCTGTCCTTCCCCGAGGGCTTCAAGTGGGAGCGCGTGATG
AACTTCGAGGACGGCGGCGTGGTGACCGTGACCCAGGACTCCTCCCTGCAGGACGGCGAGTTCATCTACA
AGGTGAAGCTGCGCGGCACCAACTTCCCCTCCGACGGCCCCGTAATGCAGAAGAAGACCATGGGCTGGGA
GGCCTCCTCCGAGCGGATGTACCCCGAGGACGGCGCCCTGAAGGGCGAGATCAAGCAGAGGCTGAAGCTG
AAGGACGGCGGCCACTACGACGCTGAGGTCAAGACCACCTACAAGGCCAAGAAGCCCGTGCAGCTGCCCG
GCGCCTACAACGTCAACATCAAGTTGGACATCACCTCCCACAACGAGGACTACACCATCGTGGAACAGTA
CGAACGCGCCGAGGGCCGCCACTCCACCGGCGGCATGGACGAGCTGTACAAGTAGCTCGAGTCTAGAGGG
CCCGACGCGTCTGGAACAATCAACCTCTGGATTACAAAATTTGTGAAAGATTGACTGGTATTCTTAACTA
TGTTGCTCCTTTTACGCTATGTGGATACGCTGCTTTAATGCCTTTGTATCATGCTATTGCTTCCCGTATG
GCTTTCATTTTCTCCTCCTTGTATAAATCCTGGTTGCTGTCTCTTTATGAGGAGTTGTGGCCCGTTGTCA
GGCAACGTGGCGTGGTGTGCACTGTGTTTGCTGACGCAACCCCCACTGGTTGGGGCATTGCCACCACCTG
TCAGCTCCTTTCCGGGACTTTCGCTTTCCCCCTCCCTATTGCCACGGCGGAACTCATCGCCGCCTGCCTT
GCCCGCTGCTGGACAGGGGCTCGGCTGTTGGGCACTGACAATTCCGTGGTGTTGTCGGGGAAGCTGACGT
CCTTTCCATGGCTGCTCGCCTGTGTTGCCACCTGGATTCTGCGCGGGACGTCCTTCTGCTACGTCCCTTC
GGCCCTCAATCCAGCGGACCTTCCTTCCCGCGGCCTGCTGCCGGCTCTGCGGCCTCTTCCGCGTCTTCGC
CTTCGCCCTCAGACGAGTCGGATCTCCCTTTGGGCCGCCTCCCCGCCTGGAATTAATTCTGCAGTCGAGA
CCTAGAAAAACATGGAGCAATCACAAGTAGCAATACAGCAGCTACCAATGCTGATTGTGCCTGGCTAGAA
GCACAAGAGGAGGAGGAGGTGGGTTTTCCAGTCACACCTCAGGTACCTTTAAGACCAATGACTTACAAGG
CAGCTGTAGATCTTAGCCACTTTTTAAAAGAAAAGAGGGGACTGGAAGGGCTAATTCACTCCCAACGAAG
ACAAGATATCCTTGATCTGTGGATCTACCACACACAAGGCTACTTCCCTGATTAGCAGAACTACACACCA
GGGCCAGGGGTCAGATATCCACTGACCTTTGGATGGTGCTACAAGCTAGTACCAGTTGAGCCAGATAAGG
TAGAAGAGGCCAATAAAGGAGAGAACACCAGCTTGTTACACCCTGTGAGCCTGCATGGGATGGATGACCC
GGAGAGAGAAGTGTTAGAGTGGAGGTTTGACAGCCGCCTAGCATTTCATCACGTGGCCCGAGAGCTGCAT
CCGGAGTACTTCAAGAACTGCTGATATCGAGCTTGCTACAAGGGACTTTCCGCTGGGGACTTTCCAGGGA
GGCGTGGCCTGGGCGGGACTGGGGAGTGGCGAGCCCTCAGATCCTGCATATAAGCAGCTGCTTTTTGCCT
GTACTGGGTCTCTCTGGTTAGACCAGATCTGAGCCTGGGAGCTCTCTGGCTAACTAGGGAACCCACTGCT
TAAGCCTCAATAAAGCTTGCCTTGAGTGCTTCAAGTAGTGTGTGCCCGTCTGTTGTGTGACTCTGGTAAC
TAGAGATCCCTCAGACCCTTTTAGTCAGTGTGGAAAATCTCTAGCAGTAGTAGTTCATGTCATCTTATTA
TTCAGTATTTATAACTTGCAAAGAAATGAATATCAGAGAGTGAGAGGCCTTGACATTGCTAGCGTTTACC
GTCGACCTCTAGCTAGAGCTTGGCGTAATCATGGTCATAGCTGTTTCCTGTGTGAAATTGTTATCCGCTC
ACAATTCCACACAACATACGAGCCGGAAGCATAAAGTGTAAAGCCTGGGGTGCCTAATGAGTGAGCTAAC
TCACATTAATTGCGTTGCGCTCACTGCCCGCTTTCCAGTCGGGAAACCTGTCGTGCCAGCTGCATTAATG
AATCGGCCAACGCGCGGGGAGAGGCGGTTTGCGTATTGGGCGCTCTTCCGCTTCCTCGCTCACTGACTCG
CTGCGCTCGGTCGTTCGGCTGCGGCGAGCGGTATCAGCTCACTCAAAGGCGGTAATACGGTTATCCACAG
AATCAGGGGATAACGCAGGAAAGAACATGTGAGCAAAAGGCCAGCAAAAGGCCAGGAACCGTAAAAAGGC
CGCGTTGCTGGCGTTTTTCCATAGGCTCCGCCCCCCTGACGAGCATCACAAAAATCGACGCTCAAGTCAG
AGGTGGCGAAACCCGACAGGACTATAAAGATACCAGGCGTTTCCCCCTGGAAGCTCCCTCGTGCGCTCTC
CTGTTCCGACCCTGCCGCTTACCGGATACCTGTCCGCCTTTCTCCCTTCGGGAAGCGTGGCGCTTTCTCA
TAGCTCACGCTGTAGGTATCTCAGTTCGGTGTAGGTCGTTCGCTCCAAGCTGGGCTGTGTGCACGAACCC
CCCGTTCAGCCCGACCGCTGCGCCTTATCCGGTAACTATCGTCTTGAGTCCAACCCGGTAAGACACGACT
TATCGCCACTGGCAGCAGCCACTGGTAACAGGATTAGCAGAGCGAGGTATGTAGGCGGTGCTACAGAGTT
CTTGAAGTGGTGGCCTAACTACGGCTACACTAGAAGAACAGTATTTGGTATCTGCGCTCTGCTGAAGCCA
GTTACCTTCGGAAAAAGAGTTGGTAGCTCTTGATCCGGCAAACAAACCACCGCTGGTAGCGGTGGTTTTT
TTGTTTGCAAGCAGCAGATTACGCGCAGAAAAAAAGGATCTCAAGAAGATCCTTTGATCTTTTCTACGGG
GTCTGACGCTCAGTGGAACGAAAACTCACGTTAAGGGATTTTGGTCATGAGATTATCAAAAAGGATCTTC
ACCTAGATCCTTTTAAATTAAAAATGAAGTTTTAAATCAATCTAAAGTATATATGAGTAAACTTGGTCTG
ACAGTTACCAATGCTTAATCAGTGAGGCACCTATCTCAGCGATCTGTCTATTTCGTTCATCCATAGTTGC
CTGACTCCCCGTCGTGTAGATAACTACGATACGGGAGGGCTTACCATCTGGCCCCAGTGCTGCAATGATA
CCGCGAGACCCACGCTCACCGGCTCCAGAT
